>Addgene plasmid #130984 | pET22b-mEB1-mCherry-6xHis | addgene full sequence | sequence record 259171 | Addgene NGS Result
ATCCGGATATAGTTCCTCCTTTCAGCAAAAAACCCCTCAAGACCCGTTTAGAGGCCCCAAGGGGTTATGC
TAGTTATTGCTCAGCGGTGGCAGCAGCCAACTCAGCTTCCTTTCGGGCTTTGTTAGCAGCCGGATCTCAG
TGGTGGTGGTGGTGGTGCTCGAGTGCGGCCGCGGACTTGTACAGCTCGTCCATGCCGCCGGTGGAGTGGC
GGCCCTCGGCGCGTTCGTACTGTTCCACGATGGTGTAGTCCTCGTTGTGGGAGGTGATGTCCAACTTGAT
GTTGACGTTGTAGGCGCCGGGCAGCTGCACGGGCTTCTTGGCCTTGTAGGTGGTCTTGACCTCAGCGTCG
TAGTGGCCGCCGTCCTTCAGCTTCAGCCTCTGCTTGATCTCGCCCTTCAGGGCGCCGTCCTCGGGGTACA
TCCGCTCGGAGGAGGCCTCCCAGCCCATGGTCTTCTTCTGCATTACGGGGCCGTCGGAGGGGAAGTTGGT
GCCGCGCAGCTTCACCTTGTAGATGAACTCGCCGTCCTGCAGGGAGGAGTCCTGGGTCACGGTCACCACG
CCGCCGTCCTCGAAGTTCATCACGCGCTCCCACTTGAAGCCCTCGGGGAAGGACAGCTTCAAGTAGTCGG
GGATGTCGGCGGGGTGCTTCACGTAGGCCTTGGAGCCGTACATGAACTGAGGGGACAGGATGTCCCAGGC
GAAGGGCAGGGGGCCACCCTTGGTCACCTTCAGCTTGGCGGTCTGGGTGCCCTCGTAGGGGCGGCCCTCG
CCCTCGCCCTCGATCTCGAACTCGTGGCCGTTCACGGAGCCCTCCATGTGCACCTTGAAGCGCATGAACT
CCTTGATGATGGCCATGTTATCCTCCTCGCCCTTGCTCACCATGGTGGCGGGATCCCGGGCCCGCGGATA
CTCTTCTTGTTCCTCCTGTGGGCCCCCTTCATCAGGTATCACAAAGCCTTCATCTGTGGCATAAAGAATA
TCTACAATCCTCTGCAGTACAGGGTCGTTTTCCCCCTCGTTCTCCTGGCAAATCAGTTCAATGTTCCTTA
GCTTTCCGAAGTAGAAGTCTCTCTCCTTCTCCAAGTCTTCAACAGTAAGCTTCAGTACTTTGACCTGCTG
CATCAATTCAGCTGCTTCATCATCTCCATTGCCCACACCAGGATTCTTTCGCACCATTCCGGGGCCAGCC
TTAGGAGCTGCAGTAGTCCTCTGTGTTGCAATGGGTCTCTGTGGGGCTGCAGTACTGGAGCCGAGAGGTT
TCTTCGGTTTACTCAAAGCTGGGGCGACAAGAGAAGGAGCCACTGCAGTTTCTTGACCTTGTCTGGCAGC
TACAGGATCATACTCTTTTCCATCATAATTTGCATCAAAAAACTTCTTGAACCATTGAACAAATTCAAAA
TTGTCCTGAAATTTTCCTTTTACTAATTTATCCACAGGAATTATTTTGTCAACGCCCATCCTCTTGAAGC
CTGCTTGTAGTATTTTGAAGTTCTGGATATATTCATGTTCTAGCTTAGCTTGGAATTTCACTTTCTTCAA
GGCAATGGATCCAGGGAAGAGCATGTCCATAAACTGACAATATGCAGCCCCTGAACACAACTGTTCTATC
TTTGTCAGATTCAACTGCAGAGATTCATTGATCCAAGCCAGCATGTCATGTCGACTTAGGTTATCACTGG
TGACTGACGTAGAGTACACATTCACTGCCATATGTATATCTCCTTCTTAAAGTTAAACAAAATTATTTCT
AGAGGGGAATTGTTATCCGCTCACAATTCCCCTATAGTGAGTCGTATTAATTTCGCGGGATCGAGATCTC
GATCCTCTACGCCGGACGCATCGTGGCCGGCATCACCGGCGCCACAGGTGCGGTTGCTGGCGCCTATATC
GCCGACATCACCGATGGGGAAGATCGGGCTCGCCACTTCGGGCTCATGAGCGCTTGTTTCGGCGTGGGTA
TGGTGGCAGGCCCCGTGGCCGGGGGACTGTTGGGCGCCATCTCCTTGCATGCACCATTCCTTGCGGCGGC
GGTGCTCAACGGCCTCAACCTACTACTGGGCTGCTTCCTAATGCAGGAGTCGCATAAGGGAGAGCGTCGA
GATCCCGGACACCATCGAATGGCGCAAAACCTTTCGCGGTATGGCATGATAGCGCCCGGAAGAGAGTCAA
TTCAGGGTGGTGAATGTGAAACCAGTAACGTTATACGATGTCGCAGAGTATGCCGGTGTCTCTTATCAGA
CCGTTTCCCGCGTGGTGAACCAGGCCAGCCACGTTTCTGCGAAAACGCGGGAAAAAGTGGAAGCGGCGAT
GGCGGAGCTGAATTACATTCCCAACCGCGTGGCACAACAACTGGCGGGCAAACAGTCGTTGCTGATTGGC
GTTGCCACCTCCAGTCTGGCCCTGCACGCGCCGTCGCAAATTGTCGCGGCGATTAAATCTCGCGCCGATC
AACTGGGTGCCAGCGTGGTGGTGTCGATGGTAGAACGAAGCGGCGTCGAAGCCTGTAAAGCGGCGGTGCA
CAATCTTCTCGCGCAACGCGTCAGTGGGCTGATCATTAACTATCCGCTGGATGACCAGGATGCCATTGCT
GTGGAAGCTGCCTGCACTAATGTTCCGGCGTTATTTCTTGATGTCTCTGACCAGACACCCATCAACAGTA
TTATTTTCTCCCATGAAGACGGTACGCGACTGGGCGTGGAGCATCTGGTCGCATTGGGTCACCAGCAAAT
CGCGCTGTTAGCGGGCCCATTAAGTTCTGTCTCGGCGCGTCTGCGTCTGGCTGGCTGGCATAAATATCTC
ACTCGCAATCAAATTCAGCCGATAGCGGAACGGGAAGGCGACTGGAGTGCCATGTCCGGTTTTCAACAAA
CCATGCAAATGCTGAATGAGGGCATCGTTCCCACTGCGATGCTGGTTGCCAACGATCAGATGGCGCTGGG
CGCAATGCGCGCCATTACCGAGTCCGGGCTGCGCGTTGGTGCGGATATCTCGGTAGTGGGATACGACGAT
ACCGAAGACAGCTCATGTTATATCCCGCCGTTAACCACCATCAAACAGGATTTTCGCCTGCTGGGGCAAA
CCAGCGTGGACCGCTTGCTGCAACTCTCTCAGGGCCAGGCGGTGAAGGGCAATCAGCTGTTGCCCGTCTC
ACTGGTGAAAAGAAAAACCACCCTGGCGCCCAATACGCAAACCGCCTCTCCCCGCGCGTTGGCCGATTCA
TTAATGCAGCTGGCACGACAGGTTTCCCGACTGGAAAGCGGGCAGTGAGCGCAACGCAATTAATGTAAGT
TAGCTCACTCATTAGGCACCGGGATCTCGACCGATGCCCTTGAGAGCCTTCAACCCAGTCAGCTCCTTCC
GGTGGGCGCGGGGCATGACTATCGTCGCCGCACTTATGACTGTCTTCTTTATCATGCAACTCGTAGGACA
GGTGCCGGCAGCGCTCTGGGTCATTTTCGGCGAGGACCGCTTTCGCTGGAGCGCGACGATGATCGGCCTG
TCGCTTGCGGTATTCGGAATCTTGCACGCCCTCGCTCAAGCCTTCGTCACTGGTCCCGCCACCAAACGTT
TCGGCGAGAAGCAGGCCATTATCGCCGGCATGGCGGCCCCACGGGTGCGCATGATCGTGCTCCTGTCGTT
GAGGACCCGGCTAGGCTGGCGGGGTTGCCTTACTGGTTAGCAGAATGAATCACCGATACGCGAGCGAACG
TGAAGCGACTGCTGCTGCAAAACGTCTGCGACCTGAGCAACAACATGAATGGTCTTCGGTTTCCGTGTTT
CGTAAAGTCTGGAAACGCGGAAGTCAGCGCCCTGCACCATTATGTTCCGGATCTGCATCGCAGGATGCTG
CTGGCTACCCTGTGGAACACCTACATCTGTATTAACGAAGCGCTGGCATTGACCCTGAGTGATTTTTCTC
TGGTCCCGCCGCATCCATACCGCCAGTTGTTTACCCTCACAACGTTCCAGTAACCGGGCATGTTCATCAT
CAGTAACCCGTATCGTGAGCATCCTCTCTCGTTTCATCGGTATCATTACCCCCATGAACAGAAATCCCCC
TTACACGGAGGCATCAGTGACCAAACAGGAAAAAACCGCCCTTAACATGGCCCGCTTTATCAGAAGCCAG
ACATTAACGCTTCTGGAGAAACTCAACGAGCTGGACGCGGATGAACAGGCAGACATCTGTGAATCGCTTC
ACGACCACGCTGATGAGCTTTACCGCAGCTGCCTCGCGCGTTTCGGTGATGACGGTGAAAACCTCTGACA
CATGCAGCTCCCGGAGACGGTCACAGCTTGTCTGTAAGCGGATGCCGGGAGCAGACAAGCCCGTCAGGGC
GCGTCAGCGGGTGTTGGCGGGTGTCGGGGCGCAGCCATGACCCAGTCACGTAGCGATAGCGGAGTGTATA
CTGGCTTAACTATGCGGCATCAGAGCAGATTGTACTGAGAGTGCACCATTGCGGTGTGAAATACCGCACA
GATGCGTAAGGAGAAAATACCGCATCAGGCGCTCTTCCGCTTCCTCGCTCACTGACTCGCTGCGCTCGGT
CGTTCGGCTGCGGCGAGCGGTATCAGCTCACTCAAAGGCGGTAATACGGTTATCCACAGAATCAGGGGAT
AACGCAGGAAAGAACATGTGAGCAAAAGGCCAGCAAAAGGCCAGGAACCGTAAAAAGGCCGCGTTGCTGG
CGTTTTTCCATAGGCTCCGCCCCCCTGACGAGCATCACAAAAATCGACGCTCAAGTCAGAGGTGGCGAAA
CCCGACAGGACTATAAAGATACCAGGCGTTTCCCCCTGGAAGCTCCCTCGTGCGCTCTCCTGTTCCGACC
CTGCCGCTTACCGGATACCTGTCCGCCTTTCTCCCTTCGGGAAGCGTGGCGCTTTCTCATAGCTCACGCT
GTAGGTATCTCAGTTCGGTGTAGGTCGTTCGCTCCAAGCTGGGCTGTGTGCACGAACCCCCCGTTCAGCC
CGACCGCTGCGCCTTATCCGGTAACTATCGTCTTGAGTCCAACCCGGTAAGACACGACTTATCGCCACTG
GCAGCAGCCACTGGTAACAGGATTAGCAGAGCGAGGTATGTAGGCGGTGCTACAGAGTTCTTGAAGTGGT
GGCCTAACTACGGCTACACTAGAAGGACAGTATTTGGTATCTGCGCTCTGCTGAAGCCAGTTACCTTCGG
AAAAAGAGTTGGTAGCTCTTGATCCGGCAAACAAACCACCGCTGGTAGCGGTGGTTTTTTTGTTTGCAAG
CAGCAGATTACGCGCAGAAAAAAAGGATCTCAAGAAGATCCTTTGATCTTTTCTACGGGGTCTGACGCTC
AGTGGAACGAAAACTCACGTTAAGGGATTTTGGTCATGAGATTATCAAAAAGGATCTTCACCTAGATCCT
TTTAAATTAAAAATGAAGTTTTAAATCAATCTAAAGTATATATGAGTAAACTTGGTCTGACAGTTACCAA
TGCTTAATCAGTGAGGCACCTATCTCAGCGATCTGTCTATTTCGTTCATCCATAGTTGCCTGACTCCCCG
TCGTGTAGATAACTACGATACGGGAGGGCTTACCATCTGGCCCCAGTGCTGCAATGATACCGCGAGACCC
ACGCTCACCGGCTCCAGATTTATCAGCAATAAACCAGCCAGCCGGAAGGGCCGAGCGCAGAAGTGGTCCT
GCAACTTTATCCGCCTCCATCCAGTCTATTAATTGTTGCCGGGAAGCTAGAGTAAGTAGTTCGCCAGTTA
ATAGTTTGCGCAACGTTGTTGCCATTGCTGCAGGCATCGTGGTGTCACGCTCGTCGTTTGGTATGGCTTC
ATTCAGCTCCGGTTCCCAACGATCAAGGCGAGTTACATGATCCCCCATGTTGTGCAAAAAAGCGGTTAGC
TCCTTCGGTCCTCCGATCGTTGTCAGAAGTAAGTTGGCCGCAGTGTTATCACTCATGGTTATGGCAGCAC
TGCATAATTCTCTTACTGTCATGCCATCCGTAAGATGCTTTTCTGTGACTGGTGAGTACTCAACCAAGTC
ATTCTGAGAATAGTGTATGCGGCGACCGAGTTGCTCTTGCCCGGCGTCAATACGGGATAATACCGCGCCA
CATAGCAGAACTTTAAAAGTGCTCATCATTGGAAAACGTTCTTCGGGGCGAAAACTCTCAAGGATCTTAC
CGCTGTTGAGATCCAGTTCGATGTAACCCACTCGTGCACCCAACTGATCTTCAGCATCTTTTACTTTCAC
CAGCGTTTCTGGGTGAGCAAAAACAGGAAGGCAAAATGCCGCAAAAAAGGGAATAAGGGCGACACGGAAA
TGTTGAATACTCATACTCTTCCTTTTTCAATATTATTGAAGCATTTATCAGGGTTATTGTCTCATGAGCG
GATACATATTTGAATGTATTTAGAAAAATAAACAAATAGGGGTTCCGCGCACATTTCCCCGAAAAGTGCC
ACCTAAATTGTAAGCGTTAATATTTTGTTAAAATTCGCGTTAAATTTTTGTTAAATCAGCTCATTTTTTA
ACCAATAGGCCGAAATCGGCAAAATCCCTTATAAATCAAAAGAATAGACCGAGATAGGGT
[37 nt withheld, positions 6571-6607]
AAAGAACGTGGACTCCAACGTCAAAGG
[49 nt withheld, positions 6635-6683]
T
[91 nt withheld, positions 6685-6775]
G
[124 nt withheld, positions 6777-6900]
CCCATTCGCCA
Features (pLannotate 1.2.2; 21 found; start..end, strand, type, name):
     26..73      -  terminator     T7 terminator: transcription terminator for bacteriophage T7 RNA polymerase
     81..130     -  CDS            SET1 (fragment): solubility-enhancement tag derived from T7 phage gene 10B
    140..157     -  CDS            9xHis (fragment): 9xHis affinity tag
    176..883     -  CDS            mCherry: mCherry is a basic (constitutively fluorescent) red fluorescent protein published in 2004, derived from Discosoma sp.. It is reported to be a very rapidly-maturing monomer with low acid sensitivity.
    891..907     -  misc_feature   MCS (fragment): multiple cloning site
    908..1711    -  CDS            Mapre1: MARE1_MOUSE - Experimental evidence at protein level: Swiss-Prot protein existence level 1. Plus-end tracking protein (+TIP) that binds to the plus-end of microtubules and regulates the dynamics of the microtubule cytoskeleton. Promotes cytoplasmic microtubule nucleation and elongation. May be involved in spindle function by stabilizing microtubules and anchoring them at centrosomes. Also acts as a regulator of minus-end microtubule organization: interacts with the complex formed by AKAP9 and PDE4DIP, leading to recruit CAMSAP2 to the Golgi apparatus, thereby tethering non-centrosomal minus-en
   1719..1741    -  RBS            RBS: efficient ribosome binding site from bacteriophage T7 gene 10 (Olins and Rangwala, 1989)
   1756..1780    -  protein_bind   lac operator: The lac repressor binds to the lac operator to inhibit transcription in E. coli. This inhibition can be relieved by adding lactose or isopropyl-β-D-thiogalactopyranoside (IPTG). lac repressor encoded by lacI
   1781..1799    -  promoter       T7 promoter: promoter for bacteriophage T7 RNA polymerase
   1821..2100    +  CDS            TcR (fragment): tetracycline efflux protein; tet; confers resistance to tetracycline
   2108..2185    +  promoter       lacI promoter: lacI
   2186..3268    +  CDS            lacI: lac repressor; lacI; The lac repressor binds to the lac operator to inhibit transcription in E. coli. This inhibition can be relieved by adding lactose or isopropyl-β-D-thiogalactopyranoside (IPTG).
   3281..3302    +  protein_bind   CAP binding site: CAP binding activates transcription in the presence of cAMP. E. coli catabolite activator protein
   3317..3608    +  CDS            TcR (fragment): tetracycline efflux protein; tet; confers resistance to tetracycline
   3680..4060    -  CDS            YPB1_ECOLX: Protein predicted: Swiss-Prot protein existence level 4. From Escherichia coli.
   4077..4268    +  CDS            rop: Rop protein, which maintains plasmids at low copy number; rop
   4370..4509    +  misc_feature   bom: basis of mobility region from pBR322
   4695..5283    -  rep_origin     ori: high-copy-number ColE1/pMB1/pBR322/pUC origin of replication
   5454..6314    -  CDS            AmpR: β-lactamase; bla; confers resistance to ampicillin, carbenicillin, and related antibiotics
   6315..6419    -  promoter       AmpR promoter: bla
   6472..6900    -  rep_origin     f1 ori (sequence partly withheld): f1 bacteriophage origin of replication; arrow indicates direction of (+) strand synthesis
