[The description below was written by a language model from this plasmid's Addgene catalogue record and pLannotate feature annotations shown in this document.]
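Description:
pET22b-mEB1-mCherry-6xHis is a bacterial expression plasmid of about 6.9 kb, built on the Novagen pET22b backbone, for producing mouse EB1 (Mapre1) as a fluorescent, affinity-tagged recombinant protein in E. coli. It replicates from a pBR322-type ColE1 origin and retains the rop gene and bom region, consistent with its catalogue listing as low copy. Selection is by ampicillin through the β-lactamase (AmpR) gene. An f1 origin is also present. The short TcR fragments in the annotation are backbone remnants from pBR322, not a functional tetracycline marker.

The expression cassette consists of a T7 promoter followed by a lac operator and the strong T7 gene 10 ribosome binding site. These drive an open reading frame encoding full-length Mapre1, a short stretch of residual multiple cloning site, mCherry and a C-terminal histidine tag, and the cassette ends at the T7 terminator. The annotation tool labels the tag as a fragment of a 9xHis tag, which corresponds to the 6xHis tag named in the record. The insert was cloned at the NdeI site, which normally replaces the pelB leader of pET22b, and no signal peptide is annotated. The plasmid also carries lacI, which represses the promoter through the operator. Expression therefore requires a host that supplies T7 RNA polymerase and is induced with IPTG.

EB1 is a plus-end tracking protein that binds growing microtubule ends and regulates microtubule dynamics. According to the record, the construct is intended for purification of EB1-mCherry-6xHis: the His tag allows metal-affinity capture, and mCherry provides a red fluorescent label. The associated publication concerns how EB family proteins are positioned at microtubule tips.
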