Addgene plasmid #130984: pET22b-mEB1-mCherry-6xHis
Purpose: Bacterial expression of mouse EB1-mCherry-6xHis for protein purification.
Depositing lab: Anne Straube. Depositing organization: University of Warwick. Publication: Spatial positioning of EB family proteins at microtubule tips involves distinct nucleotide-dependent binding properties. Roth D, Fitton BP, Chmel NP, Wasiluk N, Straube A. J Cell Sci. 2018 Oct 31;132(4). pii: jcs.219550. doi: 10.1242/jcs.219550. PubMed 30262468.
Backbone
  Vector backbone: pET22b
  Backbone manufacturer: Novagen
  Vector type: Bacterial Expression
Growth in bacteria
  Bacterial resistance: Ampicillin, 100 μg/mL
  Growth temperature: 37°C
  Growth strain: DH5alpha
  Copy number: Low Copy
Gene/Insert
  Gene/Insert name: EB1-mCherry-6xHis (alt name: Mapre1)
  Species: M. musculus (mouse)
  Entrez Gene: Mapre1 (a.k.a. 5530600P05Rik, BIM1p, D2Ertd459e, Eb1)
  Promoter: T7
  Tag / fusion protein: mCherry-6xHis (C terminal on insert)
  Cloning method: Restriction Enzyme; 5′ cloning site NdeI (not destroyed); 3′ cloning site EcoRI (destroyed during cloning)
  Sequencing primers: 5′ unknown
Terms and licenses: Academic/Nonprofit Terms; Industry Terms: Not Available to Industry
How to cite: pET22b-mEB1-mCherry-6xHis was a gift from Anne Straube (Addgene plasmid # 130984 ; http://n2t.net/addgene:130984 ; RRID:Addgene_130984)
